Addgene plasmid #124425: pC-0_v5
Purpose: (Empty Backbone) Full MCS (step 2)
Depositing lab: Yolanda Schaerli. Depositing organization: Universite de Lausanne (UNIL). Publication: A Framework for the Modular and Combinatorial Assembly of Synthetic Gene Circuits. Santos-Moreno J, Schaerli Y. ACS Synth Biol. 2019 Jul 19;8(7):1691-1697. doi: 10.1021/acssynbio.9b00174. Epub 2019 Jun 24. PubMed 31185158.
Backbone
  Vector backbone: pSC101
  Vector type: Bacterial Expression, Synthetic Biology
Growth in bacteria
  Bacterial resistance: Ampicillin, 100 μg/mL
  Growth temperature: 37°C
  Growth strain: DH5alpha
  Copy number: High Copy
Terms and licenses: Academic/Nonprofit Terms; Industry Terms: Not Available to Industry
Depositor comments: GenBank file with original annotations can be downloaded from the "Resource Information" section. Please visit https://www.biorxiv.org/content/10.1101/611574v1 for bioRxiv preprint.
How to cite: pC-0_v5 was a gift from Yolanda Schaerli (Addgene plasmid # 124425 ; http://n2t.net/addgene:124425 ; RRID:Addgene_124425)
