[The description below was written by a language model from this plasmid's Addgene catalogue record and pLannotate feature annotations shown in this document.]
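Description:
pC-0_v5 is an empty bacterial backbone from a toolkit for the modular, combinatorial assembly of synthetic gene circuits. The catalogue describes it as carrying the "full MCS" used at "step 2" of that assembly scheme. It is built on a pSC101 replicon: the 5.6 kb sequence record contains the pSC101 origin together with the Rep101 (RepA) coding sequence, the initiator protein this origin needs in order to replicate. The catalogue lists the plasmid as high copy, whereas the pSC101 origin is annotated as a low-copy origin. The record does not explain this discrepancy, for example by noting any copy-number mutation in Rep101. Selection in E. coli is by ampicillin, through β-lactamase (AmpR) expressed from its own bla promoter and followed by a phage lambda t0 terminator. A very short tetracycline-resistance fragment is also detected; at that length it is a non-functional remnant of earlier cloning rather than a usable marker.

The only regulatory payload annotated is the arabinose control module. The araC regulator gene sits on the opposite strand, across the plasmid junction from the araBAD promoter, which matches the divergent arrangement of the native L-arabinose operon. AraC represses this promoter in the absence of arabinose and activates it when the sugar is present, so parts placed downstream can be induced with L-arabinose. No insert, reporter or tag is annotated. The automated feature table leaves a stretch of roughly 1.4 kb between the promoter and Rep101 undescribed. The multiple cloning site presumably lies somewhere in the unannotated sequence, but the table does not define its position or composition, and the depositor notes that a separately annotated file exists. The plasmid serves as a recipient vector into which circuit modules are cloned, not as an expression construct itself.
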