Features (pLannotate 1.2.2; 8 found; start..end, strand, type, name):
     27..311     +  promoter       araBAD promoter: araBAD; promoter of the L-arabinose operon of E. coli; the araC regulatory gene is transcribed in the opposite direction (Guzman et al., 1995)
   1766..2716    -  CDS            Rep101: RepA protein needed for replication with the pSC101 origin; rep101
   2764..2987    -  rep_origin     pSC101 ori: low-copy replication origin that requires the Rep101 protein
   3479..3573    -  terminator     lambda t0 terminator: transcription terminator from phage lambda
   3599..4459    -  CDS            AmpR: β-lactamase; bla; confers resistance to ampicillin, carbenicillin, and related antibiotics
   4460..4564    -  promoter       AmpR promoter: bla
   4674..4714    -  CDS            TcR (fragment): tetracycline efflux protein; tet; confers resistance to tetracycline
   4740..5618    -  CDS            araC: L-arabinose regulatory protein; araC
>Addgene plasmid #124425 | pC-0_v5 | addgene full sequence | sequence record 244262 | Addgene NGS Result
ACTTTTCATACTCCCGCCATTCAGAGAAGAAACCAATTGTCCATATTGCATCAGACATTGCCGTCACTGC
GTCTTTTACTGGCTCTTCTCGCTAACCAAACCGGTAACCCCGCTTATTAAAAGCATTCTGTAACAAAGCG
GGACCAAAGCCATGACAAAAACGCGTAACAAAAGTGTCTATAATCACGGCAGAAAAGTCCACATTGATTA
TTTGCACGGCGTCACACTTTGCTATGCCATAGCATTTTTATCCATAAGATTAGCGGTTCCTACCTGACGC
TTTTTATCGCAACTCTCTACTGTTTCTCCATACCGAATTCATAGGATAGATTCTGGAAACTTTACCGTCC
GAGCTCAGGCTTACCTTACTCGAGCAATAAACAGTTGATAGGGCTTCTCCGTTACCATGGTTCAGCCAAA
AAACTTAAGACCGCCGGTCTTGTCCACTACCTTGCAGTAATGCGGTGGACAGGATCGGCGGTTTTCTTTT
CTCTTCTCAATTCTTCTGACCTGTAACGAATAATAGATAGTAAAGTAGTCTCCGATTGAGTTTTCTCTGC
CGAGTCCCACCCAGTTCTGTGATTTCAGTAAGTTGGTAATTGATACACTGTTGCGAGAACTGCTGCCTGG
TAGTAGATAGGTTGTTATTGAGTAAGAAGGTAAAGTGAACGAAATCCCTGAAACTGAGACTGTAGAAAAT
AAGCTTGTCCAGACTATTGGATCCAAGAGATTTCTACACGATTGAGCACTGTCTCCTGCAGGCTCGGTAC
CAAATTCCAGAAAAGAGGCCTCCCGAAAGGGGGGCCTTTTTTCGTTTTGGTCCTAATAGATAAAGGATAG
GTCTGGTAGTGTTGTTCGTTCTCGCAGGTAAATCAATAATACTCAGCAGTTCCGTAGACTTTTCAGTGGG
ACAGGGTAGCGATAACAGATAGATTGTAATAAGACACAGTAGGTGCTCGTAGTTGCGTGAAGAGAACCGC
TCAGGAAATCCAGTCAGAAGTATTGGTAATCGTTGAAAACTCAGTCGACGCACTTACTGAAGACGTCCTA
TTACACTCGTCGTTGGAAACTGAAGATGCGGCCGCGGAAACACAGAAAAAAGCCCGCACCTGACAGTGCG
GGCTTTTTTTTTCGACCAAAGGTAGCGAACGACGAGTCACTGTTGAGGATAAATACTTTCTCTACTAGGC
GCCTGTTACACAGGTCCTCAGCGGCGCGCCTGCTGCCACCGCTGAGCAATAACTAGCGTACGGGTTTTGC
TGCCCGCAAACGGGCTGTTCTGGTGTTGCTAGTTTGTTATCAGAATCGCAGATCCGGCTTCAGCCGGTTT
GCCGGCTGAAAGCGCTATTTCTTCCAGAATTGCCATGATTTTTTCCCCACGGGAGGCGTCACTGGCTCCC
GTGTTGTCGGCAGCTTTGATTCGATAAGCAGCATCGCCTGTTTCAGGCTGTCTATGTGTGACTGTTGAGC
TGTAACAAGTTGTCTCAGGTGTTCAATTTCATGTTCTAGTTGCTTTGTTTTACTGGTTTCACCTGTTCTA
TTAGGTGTTACATGCTGTTCATCTGTTACATTGTCGATCTGTTCATGGTGAACAGCTTTGAATGCACCAA
AAACTCGTAAAAGCTCTGATGTATCTATCTTTTTTACACCGTTTTCATCTGTGCATATGGACAGTTTTCC
CTTTGATATGTAACGGTGAACAGTTGTTCTACTTTTGTTTGTTAGTCTTGATGCTTCACTGATAGATACA
AGAGCCATAAGAACCTCAGATCCTTCCGTATTTAGCCAGTATGTTCTCTAGTGTGGTTCGTTGTTTTTGC
GTGAGCCATGAGAACGAACCATTGAGATCATACTTACTTTGCATGTCACTCAAAAATTTTGCCTCAAAAC
TGGTGAGCTGAATTTTTGCAGTTAAAGCATCGTGTAGTGTTTTTCTTAGTCCGTTATGTAGGTAGGAATC
TGATGTAATGGTTGTTGGTATTTTGTCACCATTCATTTTTATCTGGTTGTTCTCAAGTTCGGTTACGAGA
TCCATTTGTCTATCTAGTTCAACTTGGAAAATCAACGTATCAGTCGGGCGGCCTCGCTTATCAACCACCA
ATTTCATATTGCTGTAAGTGTTTAAATCTTTACTTATTGGTTTCAAAACCCATTGGTTAAGCCTTTTAAA
CTCATGGTAGTTATTTTCAAGCATTAACATGAACTTAAATTCATCAAGGCTAATCTCTATATTTGCCTTG
TGAGTTTTCTTTTGTGTTAGTTCTTTTAATAACCACTCATAAATCCTCATAGAGTATTTGTTTTCAAAAG
ACTTAACATGTTCCAGATTATATTTTATGAATTTTTTTAACTGGAAAAGATAAGGCAATATCTCTTCACT
AAAAACTAATTCTAATTTTTCGCTTGAGAACTTGGCATAGTTTGTCCACTGGAAAATCTCAAAGCCTTTA
ACCAAAGGATTCCTGATTTCCACAGTTCTCGTCATCAGCTCTCTGGTTGCTTTAGCTAATACACCATAAG
CATTTTCCCTACTGATGTTCATCATCTGAGCGTATTGGTTATAAGTGAACGATACCGTCCGTTCTTTCCT
TGTAGGGTTTTCAATCGTGGGGTTGAGTAGTGCCACACAGCATAAAATTAGCTTGGTTTCATGCTCCGTT
AAGTCATAGCGACTAATCGCTAGTTCATTTGCTTTGAAAACAACTAATTCAGACATACATCTCAATTGGT
CTAGGTGATTTTAATCACTATACCAATTGAGATGGGCTAGTCAATGATAATTACTAGTCCTTTTCCTTTG
AGTTGTGGGTATCTGTAAATTCTGCTAGACCTTTGCTGGAAAACTTGTAAATTCTGCTAGACCCTCTGTA
AATTCCGCTAGACCTTTGTGTGTTTTTTTTTGTTTATATTCAAGTGGTTATAATTTATAGAATAAAGAAA
GAATAAAAAAAGATAAAAAGAATAGATCCCAGCCCTGTGTATAACTCACTACTTTAGTCAGTTCCGCAGT
ATTACAAAAGGATGTCGCAAACGCTGTTTGCTCCTCTACAAAACAGACCTTAAAACCCTAAAGGCTTAAG
TAGCACCCTCGCAAGCTCGGGCAAATCGCTGAATATTCCTTTTGTCTCCGACCATCAGGCACCTGAGTCG
CTGTCTTTTTCGTGACATTCAGTTCGCTGCGCTCACGGCTCTGGCAGTGAATGGGGGTAAATGGCACTAC
AGGCTCCTTTTATGGATTCATGCAAGGAAACTACCCATAATACAAGAAAAGCCCGTCACGGGCTTCTCAG
GGCGTTTTATGGCGGGTCTGCTATGTGGTGCTATCTGACTTTTTGCTGTTCAGCAGTTCCTGCCCTCTGA
TTTTCCAGTCTGACCACTTCGGATTATCCCGTGACAGGTCATTCAGACTGGCTAATGCACCCAGTAAGGC
AGCGGTATCATCAACAGGCTTACCCGTCTTACTGTCCCTAGTGCTTGGATTCTCACCAATAAAAAACGCC
CGGCGGCAACCGAGCGTTCTGAACAAATCCAGATGGAGTTCTGAGGTCATTACTGGATCTATCAACAGGA
GTCCAAGCGCGTAAACTTGGTCTGACAGTTACCAATGCTTAATCAGTGAGGCACCTATCTCAGCGATCTG
TCTATTTCGTTTATCCATAGTTGCCTGACTCCCCGTCGTGTAGATAACTACGATACGGGAGGGCTTACCA
TCTGGCCCCAGTGCTGCAATGATACCGCGAGACCCACGCTCACCGGCTCCAGATTTATCAGCAATAAACC
AGCCAGCCGGAAGGGCCGAGCGCAGAAGTGGTCCTGCAACTTTATCCGCCTCCATCCAGTCTATTAATTG
TTGCCGGGAAGCTAGAGTAAGTAGTTCGCCAGTTAATAGTTTGCGCAACGTTGTTGCCATTGCTACAGGC
ATCGTGGTGTCACGCTCGTCGTTTGGTATGGCTTCATTCAGCTCCGGTTCCCAACGATCAAGGCGAGTTA
CATGATCCCCCATGTTGTGCAAAAAAGCGGTTAGCTCCTTCGGTCCTCCGATCGTTGTCAGAAGTAAGTT
GGCCGCAGTGTTATCACTCATGGTTATGGCAGCACTGCATAATTCTCTTACTGTCATGCCATCCGTAAGA
TGCTTTTCTGTGACTGGTGAGTACTCAACCAAGTCATTCTGAGAATAGTGTATGCGGCGACCGAGTTGCT
CTTGCCCGGCGTCAATACGGGATAATACCGCGCCACATAGCAGAACTTTAAAAGTGCTCATCATTGGAAA
ACGTTCTTCGGGGCGAAAACTCTCAAGGATCTTACCGCTGTTGAGATCCAGTTCGATGTAACCCACTCGT
GCACCCAACTGATCTTCAGCATCTTTTACTTTCACCAGCGTTTCTGGGTGAGCAAAAACAGGAAGGCAAA
ATGCCGCAAAAAAGGGAATAAGGGCGACACGGAAATGTTGAATACTCATACTCTTCCTTTTTCAATATTA
TTGAAGCATTTATCAGGGTTATTGTCTCATGAGCGGATACATATTTGAATGTATTTAGAAAAATAAACAA
ATAGGGGTTCCGCGCACATTTCCCCGAAAAGTGCCACCTTCACTCTAGATTTCAGTGCAATTTATCTCTT
CAAATGTAGCACCTGAAGTCAGCCCCATACGATATAAGTTGTAATTCTCATGTTAGTCATGCCCCGCGCC
CACCGGAAGGAGCTGACTGGGTTGCTCCTAGGGTCTGATTCGTTACCAATTATGACAACTTGACGGCTAC
ATCATTCACTTTTTCTTCACAACCGGCACGGAACTCGCTCGGGCTGGCCCCGGTGCATTTTTTAAATACC
CGCGAGAAATAGAGTTGATCGTCAAAACCAACATTGCGACCGACGGTGGCGATAGGCATCCGGGTGGTGC
TCAAAAGCAGCTTCGCCTGGCTGATACGTTGGTCCTCGCGCCAGCTTAAGACGCTAATCCCTAACTGCTG
GCGGAAAAGATGTGACAGACGCGACGGCGACAAGCAAACATGCTGTGCGACGCTGGCGATATCAAAATTG
CTGTCTGCCAGGTGATCGCTGATGTACTGACAAGCCTCGCGTACCCGATTATCCATCGGTGGATGGAGCG
ACTCGTTAATCGCTTCCATGCGCCGCAGTAACAATTGCTCAAGCAGATTTATCGCCAGCAGCTCCGAATA
GCGCCCTTCCCCTTGCCCGGCGTTAATGATTTGCCCAAACAGGTCGCTGAAATGCGGCTGGTGCGCTTCA
TCCGGGCGAAAGAACCCCGTATTGGCAAATATTGACGGCCAGTTAAGCCATTCATGCCAGTAGGCGCGCG
GACGAAAGTAAACCCACTGGTGATACCATTCGCGAGCCTCCGGATGACGACCGTAGTGATGAATCTCTCC
TGGCGGGAACAGCAAAATATCACCCGGTCGGCAAACAAATTCTCGTCCCTGATTTTTCACCACCCCCTGA
CCGCGAATGGTGAGATTGAGAATATAACCTTTCATTCCCAGCGGTCGGTCGATAAAAAAATCGAGATAAC
CGTTGGCCTCAATCGGCGTTAAACCCGCCACCAGATGGGCATTAAACGAGTATCCCGGCAGCAGGGGATC
ATTTTGCGCTTCAGCCAT
